>Addgene plasmid #132019 | pDONR221_SLC25A51 | addgene full sequence | sequence record 261006 | Addgene NGS Result
CTTTCCTGCGTTATCCCCTGATTCTGTGGATAACCGTATTACCGCCTTTGAGTGAGCTGATACCGCTCGC
CGCAGCCGAACGACCGAGCGCAGCGAGTCAGTGAGCGAGGAAGCGGAAGAGCGCCCAATACGCAAACCGC
CTCTCCCCGCGCGTTGGCCGATTCATTAATGCAGCTGGCACGACAGGTTTCCCGACTGGAAAGCGGGCAG
TGAGCGCAACGCAATTAATACGCGTACCGCTAGCCAGGAAGAGTTTGTAGAAACGCAAAAAGGCCATCCG
TCAGGATGGCCTTCTGCTTAGTTTGATGCCTGGCAGTTTATGGCGGGCGTCCTGCCCGCCACCCTCCGGG
CCGTTGCTTCACAACGTTCAAATCCGCTCCCGGCGGATTTGTCCTACTCAGGAGAGCGTTCACCGACAAA
CAACAGATAAAACGAAAGGCCCAGTCTTCCGACTGAGCCTTTCGTTTTATTTGATGCCTGGCAGTTCCCT
ACTCTCGCGTTAACGCTAGCATGGATGTTTTCCCAGTCACGACGTTGTAAAACGACGGCCAGTCTTAAGC
TCGGGCCCCAAATAATGATTTTATTTTGACTGATAGTGACCTGTTCGTTGCAACACATTGATGAGCAATG
CTTTTTTATAATGCCAACTTTGTACAAAAAAGCAGGCTCCACCATGATGGACTCTGAGGCCCACGAGAAG
AGGCCCCCTATCCTGACAAGCTCCAAGCAGGATATCAGCCCTCACATCACCAACGTGGGCGAGATGAAGC
ACTACCTGTGCGGCTGCTGTGCCGCCTTCAACAATGTGGCCATCACATTTCCAATCCAGAAGGTGCTGTT
CAGGCAGCAGCTGTACGGCATCAAGACCAGGGACGCAATCCTGCAGCTGAGGAGAGATGGCTTTCGGAAT
CTGTATAGAGGCATCCTGCCACCCCTGATGCAGAAGACCACAACCCTGGCCCTGATGTTCGGCCTGTACG
AGGACCTGAGCTGTCTGCTGCACAAGCACGTGTCCGCCCCAGAGTTTGCCACATCTGGAGTGGCAGCCGT
GCTGGCAGGAACAACCGAGGCCATCTTCACACCACTGGAGAGGGTGCAGACCCTGCTGCAGGACCACAAG
CACCACGATAAGTTTACAAACACCTATCAGGCCTTCAAGGCCCTGAAGTGCCACGGCATCGGCGAGTACT
ATAGGGGCCTGGTGCCCATCCTGTTTCGCAACGGCCTGTCCAATGTGCTGTTCTTTGGCCTGCGGGGCCC
TATCAAGGAGCACCTGCCAACAGCCACAACCCACTCTGCCCACCTGGTGAACGACTTTATCTGTGGAGGA
CTGCTGGGAGCAATGCTGGGCTTCCTGTTCTTTCCCATCAATGTGGTGAAGACCAGAATCCAGAGCCAGA
TCGGCGGCGAGTTCCAGTCCTTTCCTAAGGTGTTTCAGAAGATCTGGCTGGAGAGGGATCGCAAGCTGAT
CAACCTGTTCCGGGGCGCCCACCTGAATTACCACAGATCTCTGATCAGCTGGGGCATCATCAATGCCACC
TATGAGTTCCTGCTGAAAGTGATCGACCCAGCTTTCTTGTACAAAGTTGGCATTATAAGAAAGCATTGCT
TATCAATTTGTTGCAACGAACAGGTCACTATCAGTCAAAATAAAATCATTATTTGCCATCCAGCTGATAT
CCCCTATAGTGAGTCGTATTACATGGTCATAGCTGTTTCCTGGCAGCTCTGGCCCGTGTCTCAAAATCTC
TGATGTTACATTGCACAAGATAAAAATATATCATCATGAACAATAAAACTGTCTGCTTACATAAACAGTA
ATACAAGGGGTGTTATGAGCCATATTCAACGGGAAACGTCGAGGCCGCGATTAAATTCCAACATGGATGC
TGATTTATATGGGTATAAATGGGCTCGCGATAATGTCGGGCAATCAGGTGCGACAATCTATCGCTTGTAT
GGGAAGCCCGATGCGCCAGAGTTGTTTCTGAAACATGGCAAAGGTAGCGTTGCCAATGATGTTACAGATG
AGATGGTCAGACTAAACTGGCTGACGGAATTTATGCCTCTTCCGACCATCAAGCATTTTATCCGTACTCC
TGATGATGCATGGTTACTCACCACTGCGATCCCCGGAAAAACAGCATTCCAGGTATTAGAAGAATATCCT
GATTCAGGTGAAAATATTGTTGATGCGCTGGCAGTGTTCCTGCGCCGGTTGCATTCGATTCCTGTTTGTA
ATTGTCCTTTTAACAGCGATCGCGTATTTCGTCTCGCTCAGGCGCAATCACGAATGAATAACGGTTTGGT
TGATGCGAGTGATTTTGATGACGAGCGTAATGGCTGGCCTGTTGAACAAGTCTGGAAAGAAATGCATAAA
CTTTTGCCATTCTCACCGGATTCAGTCGTCACTCATGGTGATTTCTCACTTGATAACCTTATTTTTGACG
AGGGGAAATTAATAGGTTGTATTGATGTTGGACGAGTCGGAATCGCAGACCGATACCAGGATCTTGCCAT
CCTATGGAACTGCCTCGGTGAGTTTTCTCCTTCATTACAGAAACGGCTTTTTCAAAAATATGGTATTGAT
AATCCTGATATGAATAAATTGCAGTTTCATTTGATGCTCGATGAGTTTTTCTAATCAGAATTGGTTAATT
GGTTGTAACACTGGCAGAGCATTACGCTGACTTGACGGGACGGCGCAAGCTCATGACCAAAATCCCTTAA
CGTGAGTTACGCGTCGTTCCACTGAGCGTCAGACCCCGTAGAAAAGATCAAAGGATCTTCTTGAGATCCT
TTTTTTCTGCGCGTAATCTGCTGCTTGCAAACAAAAAAACCACCGCTACCAGCGGTGGTTTGTTTGCCGG
ATCAAGAGCTACCAACTCTTTTTCCGAAGGTAACTGGCTTCAGCAGAGCGCAGATACCAAATACTGTTCT
TCTAGTGTAGCCGTAGTTAGGCCACCACTTCAAGAACTCTGTAGCACCGCCTACATACCTCGCTCTGCTA
ATCCTGTTACCAGTGGCTGCTGCCAGTGGCGATAAGTCGTGTCTTACCGGGTTGGACTCAAGACGATAGT
TACCGGATAAGGCGCAGCGGTCGGGCTGAACGGGGGGTTCGTGCACACAGCCCAGCTTGGAGCGAACGAC
CTACACCGAACTGAGATACCTACAGCGTGAGCTATGAGAAAGCGCCACGCTTCCCGAAGGGAGAAAGGCG
GACAGGTATCCGGTAAGCGGCAGGGTCGGAACAGGAGAGCGCACGAGGGAGCTTCCAGGGGGAAACGCCT
GGTATCTTTATAGTCCTGTCGGGTTTCGCCACCTCTGACTTGAGCGTCGATTTTTGTGATGCTCGTCAGG
GGGGCGGAGCCTATGGAAAAACGCCAGCAACGCGGCCTTTTTACGGTTCCTGGCCTTTTGCTGGCCTTTT
GCTCACATGTT
Features (pLannotate 1.2.2; 10 found; start..end, strand, type, name):
    121..213     +  CDS            lacI (fragment): lac repressor; lacI; The lac repressor binds to the lac operator to inhibit transcription in E. coli. This inhibition can be relieved by adding lactose or isopropyl-β-D-thiogalactopyranoside (IPTG).
    268..295     -  terminator     rrnB T2 terminator: transcription terminator T2 from the E. coli rrnB gene
    427..470     +  terminator     rrnB T1 terminator: Escherichia coli rrnB; transcription terminator T1 from the E. coli rrnB gene
    517..553     -  CDS            lacZα (fragment): LacZα fragment of β-galactosidase; lacZ fragment
    569..668     +  protein_bind   attL1: mutant version of attL; recombination site for the Gateway® LR reaction LR Clonase™
    674..1564    +  CDS            SLC25A51: S2551_HUMAN - Also known as MCART1 From Homo sapiens (Human).
   1566..1665    -  protein_bind   attL2: mutant version of attL; recombination site for the Gateway® LR reaction LR Clonase™
   1683..1701    -  promoter       T7 promoter: promoter for bacteriophage T7 RNA polymerase
   1835..2644    +  CDS            KanR: aminoglycoside phosphotransferase; aph(3')-Ia; confers resistance to kanamycin in bacteria or G418 (Geneticin®) in eukaryotes
   2791..3379    +  rep_origin     ori: high-copy-number ColE1/pMB1/pBR322/pUC origin of replication
