[The description below was written by a language model from this plasmid's Addgene catalogue record and pLannotate feature annotations shown in this document.]
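Description:
pDONR221_SLC25A51 is a Gateway entry clone built on the pDONR221 backbone, carrying a codon-optimized open reading frame for human SLC25A51 (also known as MCART1), a member of the SLC25 mitochondrial carrier family. It belongs to a large consortium collection of solute carrier transporter clones. The plasmid totals about 3.4 kb, is maintained in E. coli from a high-copy ColE1/pUC-type origin, and is selected with kanamycin through an aminoglycoside phosphotransferase (KanR) gene.

The 891 bp SLC25A51 coding sequence sits between attL1 and attL2, the recombination sites used in the Gateway LR reaction. These sites allow the ORF to be transferred directionally, by LR Clonase, into any attR-containing destination vector, which then supplies the promoter, tags and selection markers needed for expression. Although the catalogue lists the vector type as mammalian expression, the feature table shows no eukaryotic promoter or polyadenylation signal driving the insert, so the plasmid itself serves as a shuttle for subcloning rather than as an expression construct. Upstream of attL1 lie the rrnB T1 and T2 transcription terminators, which insulate the insert from read-through transcription originating in the backbone. A T7 promoter lies just beyond attL2 on the reverse strand, pointing back towards the insert. Short lacI and lacZα fragments are backbone remnants, and the M13 forward and reverse priming sites flanking the cassette are used for sequence verification. The record does not state whether the ORF retains a stop codon. Typical use is generation of custom expression vectors for functional studies of this transporter.
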