Addgene plasmid #132019: pDONR221_SLC25A51
Purpose: Gateway entry clone with codon-optimized ORF sequence for subcloning into custom expression vectors
Depositing lab: RESOLUTE Consortium & Giulio Superti-Furga. Depositing organization: CeMM Research Center for Molecular Medicine. Publication: The RESOLUTE consortium: unlocking SLC transporters for drug discovery. Superti-Furga G, Lackner D, Wiedmer T, Ingles-Prieto A, Barbosa B, Girardi E, Goldmann U, Gurtl B, Klavins K, Klimek C, Lindinger S, Lineiro-Retes E, Muller AC, Onstein S, Redinger G, Reil D, Sedlyarov V, Wolf G, Crawford M, Everley R, ... Steppan CM. Nat Rev Drug Discov. 2020 Jul;19(7):429-430. doi: 10.1038/d41573-020-00056-6. PubMed 32265506.
Backbone
  Vector backbone: pDONR221
  Backbone manufacturer: Thermo Fisher Scientific
  Backbone size w/o insert (bp): 2550
  Vector type: Mammalian Expression
Growth in bacteria
  Bacterial resistance: Kanamycin, 50 μg/mL
  Growth temperature: 37°C
  Growth strain: Stbl3
  Copy number: High Copy
Gene/Insert
  Gene/Insert name: SLC25A51 (alt name: MGC14836, CG7943, MCART1)
  Species: H. sapiens (human)
  Insert size (bp): 891
  Entrez Gene: SLC25A51 (a.k.a. CG7943, MCART1)
  Cloning method: Gateway Cloning
  Sequencing primers: 5′ M13-fwd; 3′ M13-rev
Terms and licenses: Academic/Nonprofit Terms; Industry Terms
Depositor comments: For more information on the full Resolute plasmid collection, please see www.addgene.org/depositor-collections/re-solute/. Please provide your feedback on this plasmid to the RESOLUTE consortium by filling out their RESOLUTE repository feedback form: https://forms.office.com/Pages/ResponsePage.aspx?id=0e05yklzmkS7rjFGQL4N7z4feCLQvEJAmVcOCM_u885UN1JJRko0Ukg4TVQwNTZLOUxPQVJWT1NHUCQlQCN0PWcu
How to cite: pDONR221_SLC25A51 was a gift from RESOLUTE Consortium & Giulio Superti-Furga (Addgene plasmid # 132019 ; http://n2t.net/addgene:132019 ; RRID:Addgene_132019)
