>Addgene plasmid #132019 | pDONR221_SLC25A51 | depositor partial sequence | sequence record 253438 | Codon-optimized ORF of SLC25A51
ATGATGGACTCTGAGGCCCACGAGAAGAGGCCCCCTATCCTGACAAGCTCCAAGCAGGATATCAGCCCTC
ACATCACCAACGTGGGCGAGATGAAGCACTACCTGTGCGGCTGCTGTGCCGCCTTCAACAATGTGGCCAT
CACATTTCCAATCCAGAAGGTGCTGTTCAGGCAGCAGCTGTACGGCATCAAGACCAGGGACGCAATCCTG
CAGCTGAGGAGAGATGGCTTTCGGAATCTGTATAGAGGCATCCTGCCACCCCTGATGCAGAAGACCACAA
CCCTGGCCCTGATGTTCGGCCTGTACGAGGACCTGAGCTGTCTGCTGCACAAGCACGTGTCCGCCCCAGA
GTTTGCCACATCTGGAGTGGCAGCCGTGCTGGCAGGAACAACCGAGGCCATCTTCACACCACTGGAGAGG
GTGCAGACCCTGCTGCAGGACCACAAGCACCACGATAAGTTTACAAACACCTATCAGGCCTTCAAGGCCC
TGAAGTGCCACGGCATCGGCGAGTACTATAGGGGCCTGGTGCCCATCCTGTTTCGCAACGGCCTGTCCAA
TGTGCTGTTCTTTGGCCTGCGGGGCCCTATCAAGGAGCACCTGCCAACAGCCACAACCCACTCTGCCCAC
CTGGTGAACGACTTTATCTGTGGAGGACTGCTGGGAGCAATGCTGGGCTTCCTGTTCTTTCCCATCAATG
TGGTGAAGACCAGAATCCAGAGCCAGATCGGCGGCGAGTTCCAGTCCTTTCCTAAGGTGTTTCAGAAGAT
CTGGCTGGAGAGGGATCGCAAGCTGATCAACCTGTTCCGGGGCGCCCACCTGAATTACCACAGATCTCTG
ATCAGCTGGGGCATCATCAATGCCACCTATGAGTTCCTGCTGAAAGTGATC
